>Addgene plasmid #73249 | SHC1 | addgene full sequence | sequence record 136213 | Addgene assembled sequence
TAATACGACTCACTATAGGGGAATTGTGAGCGGATAACAATTCCCCTCTAGAAATAATTTTGTTTAACTT
TAAGAAGGAGATATACATATGCACCATCATCATCATCATTCTTCTGGTGTAGATCTGGGTACCGAGAACC
TGTACTTCCAATCCATGGGCCAGCTTGGGGGCGAGGAGTGGACCCGCCACGGGAGCTTTGTCAATAAGCC
CACGCGGGGCTGGCTGCATCCCAACGACAAAGTCATGGGACCCGGGGTTTCCTACTTGGTTCGGTACATG
GGTTGTGTGGAGGTCCTCCAGTCAATGCGTGCCCTGGACTTCAACACCCGGACTCAGGTCACCAGGGAGG
CCATCAGTCTGGTGTGTGAGGCTGTGCCGGGTGCTAAGGGGGCGACAAGGAGGAGAAAGCCCTGTAGCCG
CCCGCTCAGCTCTATCCTGGGGAGGAGTAACCTGAAATTTGCTGGAATGCCAATCACTCTCACCGTCTCC
ACCAGCAGCCTCAACCTCATGGCCGCAGACTGCAAACAGATCATCGCCAACCACCACATGCAATCTATCT
CATTTGCATCCGGCGGGGATCCGGACACAGCCGAGTATGTCGCCTATGTTGCCAAAGACCCTGTGAATCA
GAGAGCCTGCCACATTCTGGAGTGTCCCGAAGGGCTTGCCCAGGATGTCATCAGCACCATTGGCCAGGCC
TTCGAGTTGCGCTGACAGTAAAGGTGGATACGGATCCGAATTCGAGCTCCGTCGACAAGCTTGCGGCCGC
ACTCGAGCACCACCACCACCACCACTGAGATCCGGCTGCTAACAAAGCCCGAAAGGAAGCTGAGTTGGCT
GCTGCCACCGCTGAGCAATAACTAGCATAACCCCTTGGGGCCTCTAAACGGGTCTTGAGGGGTTTTTTGC
TGAAAGGAGGAACTATATCCGGATTGGCGAATGGG
[124 nt withheld, positions 946-1069]
C
[91 nt withheld, positions 1071-1161]
A
[49 nt withheld, positions 1163-1211]
CCTTTGACGTTGGAGTCCACGTTCTTT
[37 nt withheld, positions 1239-1275]
ACCCTATCTCGGTCTATTCTTTTGATTTATAAGGGATTTTGCCGATTTCGGCCTATTGGTTAAAAAATGA
GCTGATTTAACAAAAATTTAACGCGAATTTTAACAAAATATTAACGTTTACAATTTCAGGTGGCACTTTT
CGGGGAAATGTGCGCGGAACCCCTATTTGTTTATTTTTCTAAATACATTCAAATATGTATCCGCTCATGA
ATTAATTCTTAGAAAAACTCATCGAGCATCAAATGAAACTGCAATTTATTCATATCAGGATTATCAATAC
CATATTTTTGAAAAAGCCGTTTCTGTAATGAAGGAGAAAACTCACCGAGGCAGTTCCATAGGATGGCAAG
ATCCTGGTATCGGTCTGCGATTCCGACTCGTCCAACATCAATACAACCTATTAATTTCCCCTCGTCAAAA
ATAAGGTTATCAAGTGAGAAATCACCATGAGTGACGACTGAATCCGGTGAGAATGGCAAAAGTTTATGCA
TTTCTTTCCAGACTTGTTCAACAGGCCAGCCATTACGCTCGTCATCAAAATCACTCGCATCAACCAAACC
GTTATTCATTCGTGATTGCGCCTGAGCGAGACGAAATACGCGATCGCTGTTAAAAGGACAATTACAAACA
GGAATCGAATGCAACCGGCGCAGGAACACTGCCAGCGCATCAACAATATTTTCACCTGAATCAGGATATT
CTTCTAATACCTGGAATGCTGTTTTCCCGGGGATCGCAGTGGTGAGTAACCATGCATCATCAGGAGTACG
GATAAAATGCTTGATGGTCGGAAGAGGCATAAATTCCGTCAGCCAGTTTAGTCTGACCATCTCATCTGTA
ACATCATTGGCAACGCTACCTTTGCCATGTTTCAGAAACAACTCTGGCGCATCGGGCTTCCCATACAATC
GATAGATTGTCGCACCTGATTGCCCGACATTATCGCGAGCCCATTTATACCCATATAAATCAGCATCCAT
GTTGGAATTTAATCGCGGCCTAGAGCAAGACGTTTCCCGTTGAATATGGCTCATAACACCCCTTGTATTA
CTGTTTATGTAAGCAGACAGTTTTATTGTTCATGACCAAAATCCCTTAACGTGAGTTTTCGTTCCACTGA
GCGTCAGACCCCGTAGAAAAGATCAAAGGATCTTCTTGAGATCCTTTTTTTCTGCGCGTAATCTGCTGCT
TGCAAACAAAAAAACCACCGCTACCAGCGGTGGTTTGTTTGCCGGATCAAGAGCTACCAACTCTTTTTCC
GAAGGTAACTGGCTTCAGCAGAGCGCAGATACCAAATACTGTCCTTCTAGTGTAGCCGTAGTTAGGCCAC
CACTTCAAGAACTCTGTAGCACCGCCTACATACCTCGCTCTGCTAATCCTGTTACCAGTGGCTGCTGCCA
GTGGCGATAAGTCGTGTCTTACCGGGTTGGACTCAAGACGATAGTTACCGGATAAGGCGCAGCGGTCGGG
CTGAACGGGGGGTTCGTGCACACAGCCCAGCTTGGAGCGAACGACCTACACCGAACTGAGATACCTACAG
CGTGAGCTATGAGAAAGCGCCACGCTTCCCGAAGGGAGAAAGGCGGACAGGTATCCGGTAAGCGGCAGGG
TCGGAACAGGAGAGCGCACGAGGGAGCTTCCAGGGGGAAACGCCTGGTATCTTTATAGTCCTGTCGGGTT
TCGCCACCTCTGACTTGAGCGTCGATTTTTGTGATGCTCGTCAGGGGGGCGGAGCCTATGGAAAAACGCC
AGCAACGCGGCCTTTTTACGGTTCCTGGCCTTTTGCTGGCCTTTTGCTCACATGTTCTTTCCTGCGTTAT
CCCCTGATTCTGTGGATAACCGTATTACCGCCTTTGAGTGAGCTGATACCGCTCGCCGCAGCCGAACGAC
CGAGCGCAGCGAGTCAGTGAGCGAGGAAGCGGAAGAGCGCCTGATGCGGTATTTTCTCCTTACGCATCTG
TGCGGTATTTCACACCGCATATATGGTGCACTCTCAGTACAATCTGCTCTGATGCCGCATAGTTAAGCCA
GTATACACTCCGCTATCGCTACGTGACTGGGTCATGGCTGCGCCCCGACACCCGCCAACACCCGCTGACG
CGCCCTGACGGGCTTGTCTGCTCCCGGCATCCGCTTACAGACAAGCTGTGACCGTCTCCGGGAGCTGCAT
GTGTCAGAGGTTTTCACCGTCATCACCGAAACGCGCGAGGCAGCTGCGGTAAAGCTCATCAGCGTGGTCG
TGAAGCGATTCACAGATGTCTGCCTGTTCATCCGCGTCCAGCTCGTTGAGTTTCTCCAGAAGCGTTAATG
TCTGGCTTCTGATAAAGCGGGCCATGTTAAGGGCGGTTTTTTCCTGTTTGGTCACTGATGCCTCCGTGTA
AGGGGGATTTCTGTTCATGGGGGTAATGATACCGATGAAACGAGAGAGGATGCTCACGATACGGGTTACT
GATGATGAACATGCCCGGTTACTGGAACGTTGTGAGGGTAAACAACTGGCGGTATGGATGCGGCGGGACC
AGAGAAAAATCACTCAGGGTCAATGCCAGCGCTTCGTTAATACAGATGTAGGTGTTCCACAGGGTAGCCA
GCAGCATCCTGCGATGCAGATCCGGAACATAATGGTGCAGGGCGCTGACTTCCGCGTTTCCAGACTTTAC
GAAACACGGAAACCGAAGACCATTCATGTTGTTGCTCAGGTCGCAGACGTTTTGCAGCAGCAGTCGCTTC
ACGTTCGCTCGCGTATCGGTGATTCATTCTGCTAACCAGTAAGGCAACCCCGCCAGCCTAGCCGGGTCCT
CAACGACAGGAGCACGATCATGCGCACCCGTGGGGCCGCCATGCCGGCGATAATGGCCTGCTTCTCGCCG
AAACGTTTGGTGGCGGGACCAGTGACGAAGGCTTGAGCGAGGGCGTGCAAGATTCCGAATACCGCAAGCG
ACAGGCCGATCATCGTCGCGCTCCAGCGAAAGCGGTCCTCGCCGAAAATGACCCAGAGCGCTGCCGGCAC
CTGTCCTACGAGTTGCATGATAAAGAAGACAGTCATAAGTGCGGCGACGATAGTCATGCCCCGCGCCCAC
CGGAAGGAGCTGACTGGGTTGAAGGCTCTCAAGGGCATCGGTCGAGATCCCGGTGCCTAATGAGTGAGCT
AACTTACATTAATTGCGTTGCGCTCACTGCCCGCTTTCCAGTCGGGAAACCTGTCGTGCCAGCTGCATTA
ATGAATCGGCCAACGCGCGGGGAGAGGCGGTTTGCGTATTGGGCGCCAGGGTGGTTTTTCTTTTCACCAG
TGAGACGGGCAACAGCTGATTGCCCTTCACCGCCTGGCCCTGAGAGAGTTGCAGCAAGCGGTCCACGCTG
GTTTGCCCCAGCAGGCGAAAATCCTGTTTGATGGTGGTTAACGGCGGGATATAACATGAGCTGTCTTCGG
TATCGTCGTATCCCACTACCGAGATATCCGCACCAACGCGCAGCCCGGACTCGGTAATGGCGCGCATTGC
GCCCAGCGCCATCTGATCGTTGGCAACCAGCATCGCAGTGGGAACGATGCCCTCATTCAGCATTTGCATG
GTTTGTTGAAAACCGGACATGGCACTCCAGTCGCCTTCCCGTTCCGCTATCGGCTGAATTTGATTGCGAG
TGAGATATTTATGCCAGCCAGCCAGACGCAGACGCGCCGAGACAGAACTTAATGGGCCCGCTAACAGCGC
GATTTGCTGGTGACCCAATGCGACCAGATGCTCCACGCCCAGTCGCGTACCGTCTTCATGGGAGAAAATA
ATACTGTTGATGGGTGTCTGGTCAGAGACATCAAGAAATAACGCCGGAACATTAGTGCAGGCAGCTTCCA
CAGCAATGGCATCCTGGTCATCCAGCGGATAGTTAATGATCAGCCCACTGACGCGTTGCGCGAGAAGATT
GTGCACCGCCGCTTTACAGGCTTCGACGCCGCTTCGTTCTACCATCGACACCACCACGCTGGCACCCAGT
TGATCGGCGCGAGATTTAATCGCCGCGACAATTTGCGACGGCGCGTGCAGGGCCAGACTGGAGGTGGCAA
CGCCAATCAGCAACGACTGTTTGCCCGCCAGTTGTTGTGCCACGCGGTTGGGAATGTAATTCAGCTCCGC
CATCGCCGCTTCCACTTTTTCCCGCGTTTTCGCAGAAACGTGGCTGGCCTGGTTCACCACGCGGGAAACG
GTCTGATAAGAGACACCGGCATACTCTGCGACATCGTATAACGTTACTGGTTTCACATTCACCACCCTGA
ATTGACTCTCTTCCGGGCGCTATCATGCCATACCGCGAAAGGTTTTGCGCCATTCGATGGTGTCCGGGAT
CTCGACGCTCTCCCTTATGCGACTCCTGCATTAGGAAGCAGCCCAGTAGTAGGTTGAGGCCGTTGAGCAC
CGCCGCCGCAAGGAATGGTGCATGCAAGGAGATGGCGCCCAACAGTCCCCCGGCCACGGGGCCTGCCACC
ATACCCACGCCGAAACAAGCGCTCATGAGCCCGAAGTGGCGAGCCCGATCTTCCCCATCGGTGATGTCGG
CGATATAGGCGCCAGCAACCGCACCTGTGGCGCCGGTGATGCCGGCCACGATGCGTCCGGCGTAGAGGAT
CGAGATCTCGATCCCGCGAAAT
Features (pLannotate 1.2.2; 19 found; start..end, strand, type, name):
      1..19      +  promoter       T7 promoter: promoter for bacteriophage T7 RNA polymerase
     20..44      +  protein_bind   lac operator: The lac repressor binds to the lac operator to inhibit transcription in E. coli. This inhibition can be relieved by adding lactose or isopropyl-β-D-thiogalactopyranoside (IPTG). lac repressor encoded by lacI
     59..81      +  RBS            RBS: efficient ribosome binding site from bacteriophage T7 gene 10 (Olins and Rangwala, 1989)
    158..712     +  CDS            Shc1 (fragment): SHC1_RAT - Experimental evidence at protein level: Swiss-Prot protein existence level 1. Signaling adapter that couples activated growth factor receptors to signaling pathways. Participates in a signaling cascade initiated by activated KIT and KITLG/SCF. Participates in signaling downstream of the angiopoietin receptor TEK/TIE2, and plays a role in the regulation of endothelial cell migration and sprouting angiogenesis (By similarity). From Rattus norvegicus (Rat).
    778..795     +  CDS            9xHis (fragment): 9xHis affinity tag
    805..854     +  CDS            SET1 (fragment): solubility-enhancement tag derived from T7 phage gene 10B
    862..909     +  terminator     T7 terminator: transcription terminator for bacteriophage T7 RNA polymerase
    946..1401    +  rep_origin     f1 ori (sequence partly withheld): f1 bacteriophage origin of replication; arrow indicates direction of (+) strand synthesis
   1428..1485    +  promoter       AmpR promoter (fragment): bla
   1494..2309    -  CDS            KanR: aminoglycoside phosphotransferase; aph(3')-Ia; confers resistance to kanamycin in bacteria or G418 (Geneticin®) in eukaryotes
   2431..3019    +  rep_origin     ori: high-copy-number ColE1/pMB1/pBR322/pUC origin of replication
   3205..3347    -  misc_feature   bom: basis of mobility region from pBR322
   3449..3640    -  CDS            rop: Rop protein, which maintains plasmids at low copy number; rop
   3657..4037    +  CDS            YPB1_ECOLX: Protein predicted: Swiss-Prot protein existence level 4. From Escherichia coli.
   4109..4400    -  CDS            TcR (fragment): tetracycline efflux protein; tet; confers resistance to tetracycline
   4415..4436    -  protein_bind   CAP binding site: CAP binding activates transcription in the presence of cAMP. E. coli catabolite activator protein
   4449..5531    -  CDS            lacI: lac repressor; lacI; The lac repressor binds to the lac operator to inhibit transcription in E. coli. This inhibition can be relieved by adding lactose or isopropyl-β-D-thiogalactopyranoside (IPTG).
   5532..5609    -  promoter       lacI promoter: lacI
   5617..5896    -  CDS            TcR (fragment): tetracycline efflux protein; tet; confers resistance to tetracycline
