[The description below was written by a language model from this plasmid's Addgene catalogue record and pLannotate feature annotations shown in this document.]
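Description:
SHC1 is a bacterial expression plasmid built on the pNIC28-Bsa4 backbone, a pET-style vector designed for ligation-independent cloning, and was made to produce a fragment of the human signalling adapter protein SHC1 for structure determination. The insert is listed as 652 bp and the record notes that it may not be the full open reading frame. The annotation detects an SHC1 coding fragment of about 555 nt. That match is labelled with the rat ortholog, which reflects sequence similarity in the annotation database rather than the recorded species, which is human.

Expression is driven by a T7 promoter followed by a lac operator and the T7 gene 10 ribosome binding site, with a T7 terminator downstream. The plasmid-borne lacI gene supplies repressor, so transcription is held off until IPTG induction in a host that provides T7 RNA polymerase, and the depositor recommends a BL21(DE3) derivative carrying a rare-codon plasmid. According to the catalogue, the backbone supplies an N-terminal hexahistidine tag with a TEV protease site, allowing affinity purification and subsequent tag removal. This tag is not itself called in the feature table. The table does mark a short His-tag fragment and a partial T7 gene 10-derived sequence downstream of the insert, which are probably vector remnants, though the record does not say whether they are translated.

Selection is by kanamycin through an aminoglycoside phosphotransferase gene. Replication relies on a ColE1/pBR322-type origin accompanied by rop and the bom region, consistent with the low copy number listed. An f1 origin and residual tetracycline-resistance fragments are also present in the backbone.
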