Addgene plasmid #73249: SHC1
Purpose: Bacterial expression for structure determination; may not be full ORF
Depositing lab: Nicola Burgess-Brown. Depositing organization: University of Oxford.
Backbone
  Vector backbone: pNIC28-Bsa4
  Backbone manufacturer: SGC, Addgene Plasmid #26103
  Vector type: Bacterial Expression
Growth in bacteria
  Bacterial resistance: Kanamycin, 50 μg/mL
  Growth temperature: 37°C
  Growth strain: DH5alpha
  Copy number: Low Copy
Gene/Insert
  Gene/Insert name: SHC1 (alt names: SHC1A-c004; gi|52693921)
  Species: H. sapiens (human)
  Insert size (bp): 652
  Entrez Gene: SHC1 (a.k.a. SHC, SHCA)
  Promoter: T7
  Tag / fusion protein: His-6-TEV (N terminal on backbone)
  Cloning method: Ligation Independent Cloning
  Sequencing primers: 5′ T7; 3′ T7 terminal
Terms and licenses: Academic/Nonprofit Terms; Industry Terms: Not Available to Industry
Depositor comments: Use BL21(DE3)-R3-pRARE2 for protein expression. See also 4QTE: http://www.thesgc.org/structures/4QTE
How to cite: SHC1 was a gift from Nicola Burgess-Brown (Addgene plasmid # 73249 ; http://n2t.net/addgene:73249 ; RRID:Addgene_73249)
