>Addgene plasmid #73249 | SHC1 | depositor partial sequence | sequence record 134763 | insert
ATGCACCATCATCATCATCATTCTTCTGGTGTAGATCTGGGTACCGAGAACCTGTACTTCCAATCCATGG
GCCAGCTTGGGGGCGAGGAGTGGACCCGCCACGGGAGCTTTGTCAATAAGCCCACGCGGGGCTGGCTGCA
TCCCAACGACAAAGTCATGGGACCCGGGGTTTCCTACTTGGTTCGGTACATGGGTTGTGTGGAGGTCCTC
CAGTCAATGCGTGCCCTGGACTTCAACACCCGGACTCAGGTCACCAGGGAGGCCATCAGTCTGGTGTGTG
AGGCTGTGCCGGGTGCTAAGGGGGCGACAAGGAGGAGAAAGCCCTGTAGCCGCCCGCTCAGCTCTATCCT
GGGGAGGAGTAACCTGAAATTTGCTGGAATGCCAATCACTCTCACCGTCTCCACCAGCAGCCTCAACCTC
ATGGCCGCAGACTGCAAACAGATCATCGCCAACCACCACATGCAATCTATCTCATTTGCATCCGGCGGGG
ATCCGGACACAGCCGAGTATGTCGCCTATGTTGCCAAAGACCCTGTGAATCAGAGAGCCTGCCACATTCT
GGAGTGTCCCGAAGGGCTTGCCCAGGATGTCATCAGCACCATTGGCCAGGCCTTCGAGTTGCGCTGACAG
TAAAGGTGGATACGGATCCGAA
