>Addgene plasmid #73249 | SHC1 | addgene partial sequence | sequence record 136212 | T7 5'-TAATACGACTCACTATAGGG-3'
ACTTTAAGAAGGAGATATACATATGCACCATCATCATCATCATTCTTCTGGTGTAGATCTGGGTACCGAG
AACCTGTACTTCCAATCCATGGGCCAGCTTGGGGGCGAGGAGTGGACCCGCCACGGGAGCTTTGTCAATA
AGCCCACGCGGGGCTGGCTGCATCCCAACGACAAAGTCATGGGACCCGGGGTTTCCTACTTGGTTCGGTA
CATGGGTTGTGTGGAGGTCCTCCAGTCAATGCGTGCCCTGGACTTCAACACCCGGACTCAGGTCACCAGG
GAGGCCATCAGTCTGGTGTGTGAGGCTGTGCCGGGTGCTAAGGGGGCGACAAGGAGGAGAAAGCCCTGTA
GCCGCCCGCTCAGCTCTATCCTGGGGAGGAGTAACCTGAAATTTGCTGGAATGCCAATCACTCTCACCGT
CTCCACCAGCAGCCTCAACCTCATGGCCGCAGACTGCAAACAGATCATCGCCAACCACCACATGCAATCT
ATCTCATTTGCATCCGGCGGGGATCCGGACACAGCCGAGTATGTCGCCTATGTTGCCAAAGACCCTGTGA
ATCAGAGAGCCTGCCACATTCTGGAGTGTCCCGAAGGGCTTGCCCAGGATGTCATCAGCACCATTGGCCA
GGCCTTCGAGTTGCGCTGACAGTAAAGGTGGATACGGATCCGAATTCGAGCTCCGTCGACAAGCTTGCGG
CCGCACTCGAGCACCACCACCACCACCACTGAGATCCGGCTGCTAACAAAGCCCGAAAGGAAGCTGAGTT
GGCTGCTGCCACCGCTGAGCAATAACTAGCATAACCCCTTGGGGCCTCTAAACGGGTCTTGAGGGGTTTT
TTGCTGAAAGGAGGAACTATATCCGGA
