>Addgene plasmid #73249 | SHC1 | addgene partial sequence | sequence record 137206 | T7term 5'-GCTAGTTATTGCTCAGCGG-3'
TAGCAGCCGGATCTCAGTGGTGGTGGTGGTGGTGCTCGAGTGCGGCCGCAAGCTTGTCGACGGAGCTCGA
ATTCGGATCCGTATCCACCTTTACTGTCAGCGCAACTCGAAGGCCTGGCCAATGGTGCTGATGACATCCT
GGGCAAGCCCTTCGGGACACTCCAGAATGTGGCAGGCTCTCTGATTCACAGGGTCTTTGGCAACATAGGC
GACATACTCGGCTGTGTCCGGATCCCCGCCGGATGCAAATGAGATAGATTGCATGTGGTGGTTGGCGATG
ATCTGTTTGCAGTCTGCGGCCATGAGGTTGAGGCTGCTGGTGGAGACGGTGAGAGTGATTGGCATTCCAG
CAAATTTCAGGTTACTCCTCCCCAGGATAGAGCTGAGCGGGCGGCTACAGGGCTTTCTCCTCCTTGTCGC
CCCCTTAGCACCCGGCACAGCCTCACACACCAGACTGATGGCCTCCCTGGTGACCTGAGTCCGGGTGTTG
AAGTCCAGGGCACGCATTGACTGGAGGACCTCCACACAACCCATGTACCGAACCAAGTAGGAAACCCCGG
GTCCCATGACTTTGTCGTTGGGATGCAGCCAGCCCCGCGTGGGCTTATTGACAAAGCTCCCGTGGCGGGT
CCACTCCTCGCCCCCAAGCTGGCCCATGGATTGGAAGTACAGGTTCTCGGTACCCAGATCTACACCAGAA
GAATGATGATGATGATGGTGCATATGTATATCTCCTTCTTAAAGTTAAACAAAATTATTTCTAGAGGGGA
ATTGTTATCCGCTCACAATTCCCCTATAGTGAGTCGTATTAATTTCGCGGGATCGA
